>Addgene plasmid #175907 | pDL9 | addgene full sequence | sequence record 375385 | Addgene NGS Result
CTTTCCTGCGTTATCCCCTGATTCTGTGGATAACCGTATTACCGCCTTTGAGTGAGCTGATACCGCTCGC
CGCAGCCGAACGACCGAGCGCAGCGAGTCAGTGAGCGAGGAAGCGGAAGAGCGCCCAATACGCAAACCGC
CTCTCCCCGCGCGTTGGCCGATTCATTAATGCAGCTGGCACGACAGGTTTCCCGACTGGAAAGCGGGCAG
TGAGCGCAACGCAATTAATACGCGTACCGCTAGCCAGGAAGAGTTTGTAGAAACGCAAAAAGGCCATCCG
TCAGGATGGCCTTCTGCTTAGTTTGATGCCTGGCAGTTTATGGCGGGCGTCCTGCCCGCCACCCTCCGGG
CCGTTGCTTCACAACGTTCAAATCCGCTCCCGGCGGATTTGTCCTACTCAGGAGAGCGTTCACCGACAAA
CAACAGATAAAACGAAAGGCCCAGTCTTCCGACTGAGCCTTTCGTTTTATTTGATGCCTGGCAGTTCCCT
ACTCTCGCGTTAACGCTAGCATGGATGTTTTCCCAGTCACGACGTTGTAAAACGACGGCCAGTCTTAAGC
TCGGGCCCCAAATAATGATTTTATTTTGACTGATAGTGACCTGTTCGTTGCAACAAATTGATGAGCAATG
CTTTTTTATAATGCCAACTTTGTACAAAAAAGCAGGCTCCGCGGCCGCCTTGTTTAACTTTAAGAAGGAG
CCCTTCACCATGTCTTCTACTTCTTCATATGAATATTTGTCTATAGGGAAAGATTATGACCTCTCTTATT
TAGAAAATCTTGCCAATGAATGGGATTCCAGCCTCCCGAGAAATAAAGAACCGAAGAATCTAATTGAGAT
CATTTATATGAATCTCAAATTCCTAGATATGTTTCTCAGTTTGCAGAGCTTCACAACTCTATGTTGGTAT
GCTACACAGAAAGTTCAAGACGTCTTTTCTTATACTGAAGTTGAAGTCAAAAGAATCAACTATCCCGGTG
ATGTTGCATCCGTGTTCTTTCAGTTGGAAGAACACTTTTGTGAGACGAAGTTGGAAATCAGAGATAAATA
CTCCTTCCCTGAAGCATCTGCACTACCACTTTCCTCCATTGTTGCTACTCCTGAATTTGCAAAGAAATTC
ATTGATACCGTTGTAAGGAATCTCAGTGGTTTATCAGAGATTTGTCATCCTTATATTGAATTAGTTCCTC
ACTCAAGCAAACAGCCAATGGAAGAGGTTGTAAAGGAGTTAAAGTTATTGAGAAATTTTGTCTACTTTAT
TTCAGATAGAATATGCTCGGATGAATCGGATCTTCAAAGCCAACATACTTTCTTGACTCATGTTTTAGTT
ATGGCTGGTCATGCAGCAATGATTGCTTGGTTGAATTTACCAAACCATTGGAAAGAAAAAAACTTGGCTT
CAGCTAAAATGAATGCTTCATTTTCCGACTTTCAGAAGAGGATTCAGCCTATTCAACCATGTGTCCGCAA
GATATATGTTGATGTCCTGCAAGCTCTAAAATCAGGATCCTATCCTAATATCGAAGCTGAGCATGTTTCT
GATTATAAATATGGCTTTGTGGAGACTCTCGTACACCGTTTGAAAGTGCTACCCGTTATTTTCAAGGATC
AAATGCCAATGCTCAAATTCTTGAGAGACAATCTCATCAATCTACCAAGAGAGGCCTTTAATGATCTTGA
TACCGCAATTATTGATGCAGGGATTCTAGTTTACTCGTTGTATGACAGCGTGGAGGAGAAGGAAGCCACG
GCTGTTGGGGATCCAAATCAAGTACCAGTTCTTGATTTCTCAGGCGATATTCCGAGTATACAAGCACTGA
TCTACCTCATCACTCGGAAGTCATTTCACTCCAAATTACCTAAGATTGATGGACTGGGATCTATTGATAT
CATTTTAGACCACCTGAAGGAGTATCTAATCCTCTATTCAGACTCACTTTCTTCTATAAAGAGCCAACTT
TGGACAATTCAGCAGCAATTGGAGCACTTTCAGAAGCATCACAATGGATCGTTCCAGTATTTTTCAATGC
AGGCGATTGCTATAGCATATGAGGTGTATCATTTGGTTGTCAGCTGCATAAATAATGAAATCCCTCAGTG
GTGCCTTGTTCTCTGGATTGGAGACATCATAGAGGAGATTACACTACTCATGAAGGAGGTAATGAAGAAT
CGTGATGAAAAGAAAGTTGCTGACTTGGTATTGCATACTACCACAGATGTTGTCAGTGCTCATACGTCAC
AACTTGCTCGGATTACAAGTACAAGAGAAGAAATGGTGGGTTTTGATAAGGGTGGGCGCGCCGACCCAGC
TTTCTTGTACAAAGTTGGCATTATAAGAAAGCATTGCTTATCAATTTGTTGCAACGAACAGGTCACTATC
AGTCAAAATAAAATCATTATTTGCCATCCAGCTGATATCCCCTATAGTGAGTCGTATTACATGGTCATAG
CTGTTTCCTGGCAGCTCTGGCCCGTGTCTCAAAATCTCTGATGTTACATTGCACAAGATAAAAATATATC
ATCATGAACAATAAAACTGTCTGCTTACATAAACAGTAATACAAGGGGTGTTATGAGCCATATTCAACGG
GAAACGTCGAGGCCGCGATTAAATTCCAACATGGATGCTGATTTATATGGGTATAAATGGGCTCGCGATA
ATGTCGGGCAATCAGGTGCGACAATCTATCGCTTGTATGGGAAGCCCGATGCGCCAGAGTTGTTTCTGAA
ACATGGCAAAGGTAGCGTTGCCAATGATGTTACAGATGAGATGGTCAGACTAAACTGGCTGACGGAATTT
ATGCCTCTTCCGACCATCAAGCATTTTATCCGTACTCCTGATGATGCATGGTTACTCACCACTGCGATCC
CCGGAAAAACAGCATTCCAGGTATTAGAAGAATATCCTGATTCAGGTGAAAATATTGTTGATGCGCTGGC
AGTGTTCCTGCGCCGGTTGCATTCGATTCCTGTTTGTAATTGTCCTTTTAACAGCGATCGCGTATTTCGT
CTCGCTCAGGCGCAATCACGAATGAATAACGGTTTGGTTGATGCGAGTGATTTTGATGACGAGCGTAATG
GCTGGCCTGTTGAACAAGTCTGGAAAGAAATGCATAAACTTTTGCCATTCTCACCGGATTCAGTCGTCAC
TCATGGTGATTTCTCACTTGATAACCTTATTTTTGACGAGGGGAAATTAATAGGTTGTATTGATGTTGGA
CGAGTCGGAATCGCAGACCGATACCAGGATCTTGCCATCCTATGGAACTGCCTCGGTGAGTTTTCTCCTT
CATTACAGAAACGGCTTTTTCAAAAATATGGTATTGATAATCCTGATATGAATAAATTGCAGTTTCATTT
GATGCTCGATGAGTTTTTCTAATCAGAATTGGTTAATTGGTTGTAACACTGGCAGAGCATTACGCTGACT
TGACGGGACGGCGCAAGCTCATGACCAAAATCCCTTAACGTGAGTTACGCGTCGTTCCACTGAGCGTCAG
ACCCCGTAGAAAAGATCAAAGGATCTTCTTGAGATCCTTTTTTTCTGCGCGTAATCTGCTGCTTGCAAAC
AAAAAAACCACCGCTACCAGCGGTGGTTTGTTTGCCGGATCAAGAGCTACCAACTCTTTTTCCGAAGGTA
ACTGGCTTCAGCAGAGCGCAGATACCAAATACTGTTCTTCTAGTGTAGCCGTAGTTAGGCCACCACTTCA
AGAACTCTGTAGCACCGCCTACATACCTCGCTCTGCTAATCCTGTTACCAGTGGCTGCTGCCAGTGGCGA
TAAGTCGTGTCTTACCGGGTTGGACTCAAGACGATAGTTACCGGATAAGGCGCAGCGGTCGGGCTGAACG
GGGGGTTCGTGCACACAGCCCAGCTTGGAGCGAACGACCTACACCGAACTGAGATACCTACAGCGTGAGC
TATGAGAAAGCGCCACGCTTCCCGAAGGGAGAAAGGCGGACAGGTATCCGGTAAGCGGCAGGGTCGGAAC
AGGAGAGCGCACGAGGGAGCTTCCAGGGGGAAACGCCTGGTATCTTTATAGTCCTGTCGGGTTTCGCCAC
CTCTGACTTGAGCGTCGATTTTTGTGATGCTCGTCAGGGGGGCGGAGCCTATGGAAAAACGCCAGCAACG
CGGCCTTTTTACGGTTCCTGGCCTTTTGCTGGCCTTTTGCTCACATGTT
Features (pLannotate 1.2.2; 10 found; start..end, strand, type, name):
    121..213     +  CDS            lacI (fragment): lac repressor; lacI; The lac repressor binds to the lac operator to inhibit transcription in E. coli. This inhibition can be relieved by adding lactose or isopropyl-β-D-thiogalactopyranoside (IPTG).
    268..295     -  terminator     rrnB T2 terminator: transcription terminator T2 from the E. coli rrnB gene
    427..470     +  terminator     rrnB T1 terminator: Escherichia coli rrnB; transcription terminator T1 from the E. coli rrnB gene
    517..553     -  CDS            lacZα (fragment): LacZα fragment of β-galactosidase; lacZ fragment
    569..668     +  protein_bind   attL1: mutant version of attL; recombination site for the Gateway® LR reaction LR Clonase™
    680..700     +  RBS            RBS: efficient ribosome binding site from bacteriophage T7 gene 10 (Olins and Rangwala, 1989)
   2304..2403    -  protein_bind   attL2: mutant version of attL; recombination site for the Gateway® LR reaction LR Clonase™
   2421..2439    -  promoter       T7 promoter: promoter for bacteriophage T7 RNA polymerase
   2573..3382    +  CDS            KanR: aminoglycoside phosphotransferase; aph(3')-Ia; confers resistance to kanamycin in bacteria or G418 (Geneticin®) in eukaryotes
   3529..4117    +  rep_origin     ori: high-copy-number ColE1/pMB1/pBR322/pUC origin of replication
