[The description below was written by a language model from this plasmid's Addgene catalogue record and pLannotate feature annotations shown in this document.]
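Description:
pDL9 is a Gateway entry clone built on the pENTR-SD-TOPO backbone, about 4.2 kb in total according to the sequenced record. It is maintained in E. coli as a high-copy plasmid through a ColE1/pUC-type origin of replication and is selected with kanamycin via an aminoglycoside phosphotransferase (KanR) gene. The rrnB T1 and T2 transcription terminators lie upstream of the cloning region, where they limit read-through transcription from the backbone into the insert. Short lacI and lacZα fragments are also annotated there and appear to be backbone remnants rather than functional genes.

The payload, named ID#17, comes from Solanum lycopersicum cultivar M82 and was inserted by TOPO cloning between the attL1 and attL2 recombination sites. The feature table does not annotate the insert itself, but the roughly 1.6 kb unannotated interval between the two att sites is where it would sit. The record gives no further detail on its identity; the associated publication title concerns a toolkit of NLR integrated domains for finding plant pathogen effector targets, which suggests that "ID" stands for integrated domain. Just after attL1 is the bacteriophage T7 gene 10 ribosome binding site, the Shine-Dalgarno element characteristic of this backbone, which travels with the insert and supports translation in bacterial destination vectors. A T7 promoter lies outside attL2, oriented toward the insert on the opposite strand. No promoter for expressing the insert in plants or other eukaryotes is present.

The stated purpose is to serve as the entry vector in a Gateway LR reaction, in which LR Clonase moves the attL-flanked insert into an attR-containing destination vector to produce an expression clone.
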