Addgene plasmid #175907: pDL9
Purpose: pENTRY for Gateway LR reaction
Depositing lab: Nemo Peeters. Depositing organization: CNRS UMR 2594, INRA UMR 0441, Laboratoire des Interactions Plantes Micro-organismes (LIPM). Publication: An NLR integrated domain toolkit to identify plant pathogen effector targets. Landry D, Mila I, Sabbagh CRR, Zaffuto M, Pouzet C, Tremousaygue D, Dabos P, Deslandes L, Peeters N. Plant J. 2023 Sep;115(5):1443-1457. doi: 10.1111/tpj.16331. Epub 2023 Jul 24. PubMed 37248633.
Backbone
  Vector backbone: pENTR-SD-TOPO
  Vector type: pENTRY clone
Growth in bacteria
  Bacterial resistance: Kanamycin, 50 μg/mL
  Growth temperature: 37°C
  Growth strain: DH5alpha
  Copy number: High Copy
Gene/Insert
  Gene/Insert name: ID#17
  Species: Solanum lycopersicum M82
  Cloning method: TOPO Cloning
  Sequencing primers: 5′ n/a
Terms and licenses: Academic/Nonprofit Terms; Industry Terms: Not Available to Industry
Depositor comments: Peeters lab uses Mach1 cells for transformation. Please visit https://www.biorxiv.org/content/10.1101/2021.08.23.457316v2 for bioRxiv preprint.
How to cite: pDL9 was a gift from Nemo Peeters (Addgene plasmid # 175907 ; http://n2t.net/addgene:175907 ; RRID:Addgene_175907)
